Addgene plasmid #154942: Creb1
Purpose: Expresses Creb1 in mammalian cells
Depositing lab: Georgios Stathopoulos. Depositing organization: University of Patras.
Backbone
  Vector backbone: pCMV
  Backbone size w/o insert (bp): 4323
  Total vector size (bp): 5349
  Vector type: Mammalian Expression
  Selectable markers: Neomycin (select with G418)
Growth in bacteria
  Bacterial resistance: Kanamycin, 50 μg/mL
  Growth temperature: 37°C
  Growth strain: NEB Stable
  Copy number: High Copy
Gene/Insert
  Gene/Insert name: Creb1
  Species: M. musculus (mouse)
  Insert size (bp): 1026
  Entrez Gene: Creb1 (a.k.a. 2310001E10Rik, 3526402H21Rik, Creb, Creb-1)
  Cloning method: Restriction Enzyme; 5′ cloning site BamHI (unknown if destroyed); 3′ cloning site Xhol (unknown if destroyed)
  Sequencing primers: 5′ CGCAAATGGGCGGTAGGCGTG
Terms and licenses: Academic/Nonprofit Terms; Industry Terms: Not Available to Industry
How to cite: Creb1 was a gift from Georgios Stathopoulos (Addgene plasmid # 154942 ; http://n2t.net/addgene:154942 ; RRID:Addgene_154942)
