[The description below was written by a language model from this plasmid's Addgene catalogue record and pLannotate feature annotations shown in this document.]
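Description:
Creb1 is a mammalian expression plasmid built on a pCMV backbone that carries the mouse Creb1 coding sequence, cloned by restriction digestion between BamHI and XhoI sites. The catalogue lists a total size of about 5.3 kb with an insert of roughly 1 kb, which agrees closely with the sequenced record used for the feature table. Transcription in mammalian cells is driven by the human cytomegalovirus immediate early enhancer and promoter and is terminated by an SV40 polyadenylation signal, preceded by remnants of the SV40 small t intron and large T antigen region. Bacteriophage T3 and T7 promoters flank the pBluescript-derived polylinker fragments that surround the insert. A short fragment annotated as part of a 3xFLAG tag lies just upstream of the Creb1 open reading frame, which suggests an N-terminal FLAG-type epitope, although the catalogue entry does not mention a tag or confirm that it is in frame.

The encoded protein, CREB1, is a phosphorylation-dependent transcription factor that binds cAMP response elements in cellular and viral promoters and activates transcription. A single Tn5 aminoglycoside phosphotransferase gene (NeoR/KanR) serves both hosts. The bacterial AmpR (bla) promoter drives it for kanamycin selection in E. coli, and the SV40 enhancer/early promoter with the HSV TK polyadenylation signal drives it for G418 selection of stably transfected mammalian cells. Propagation relies on a high-copy ColE1/pUC-type origin, and an f1 origin allows single-stranded DNA production. The stated purpose is simply expression of Creb1 in mammalian cells, suiting transient or stable overexpression studies of CREB-dependent transcription.
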