Features (pLannotate 1.2.2; 22 found; start..end, strand, type, name):
      1..304     +  enhancer       CMV enhancer: human cytomegalovirus immediate early enhancer
    305..508     +  promoter       CMV promoter: human cytomegalovirus (CMV) immediate early promoter
    554..572     +  promoter       T3 promoter: promoter for bacteriophage T3 RNA polymerase
    585..608     +  misc_feature   MCS (fragment): pBluescript multiple cloning site
    616..640     +  CDS            3xFLAG (fragment): three tandem FLAG® epitope tags
    648..674     +  misc_feature   MCS (fragment): pBluescript multiple cloning site
    676..1656    +  CDS            Creb1: CREB1_MOUSE - Also known as Creb-1. Experimental evidence at protein level: Swiss-Prot protein existence level 1. Phosphorylation-dependent transcription factor that stimulates transcription upon binding to the DNA cAMP response element (CRE), a sequence present in many viral and cellular promoters. Transcription activation is enhanced by the TORC coactivators which act independently of Ser-119 phosphorylation. Involved in different cellular processes including the synchronization of circadian rhythmicity and the differentiation of adipose cells. From Mus musculus (Mouse).
   1670..1723    +  misc_feature   MCS (fragment): pBluescript multiple cloning site
   1763..1781    -  promoter       T7 promoter: promoter for bacteriophage T7 RNA polymerase
   1791..1830    +  CDS            lacZα (fragment): LacZα fragment of β-galactosidase; lacZ fragment
   1840..1895    +  intron         small t intron (fragment): SV40 (simian virus 40) small t antigen intron
   1895..2032    +  CDS            large T antigen (fragment): large T antigen from SV40 (simian virus 40)
   2055..2176    +  polyA_signal   SV40 poly(A) signal: SV40 polyadenylation signal
   2210..2638    -  rep_origin     f1 ori (sequence partly withheld): f1 bacteriophage origin of replication; arrow indicates direction of (+) strand synthesis
   2665..2767    +  promoter       AmpR promoter: bla
   2771..3128    +  promoter       SV40 promoter: SV40 enhancer and early promoter
   3163..3957    +  CDS            NeoR/KanR: aminoglycoside phosphotransferase from Tn5; aph(3')-II (or nptII); confers resistance to neomycin, kanamycin, and G418 (Geneticin®)
   3978..4130    +  CDS            ble (fragment): BLE_KLEPN - Experimental evidence at protein level: Swiss-Prot protein existence level 1. Binding protein with a strong affinity to the bleomycin family of antibiotics. Binds to CL990; an antimitotic-antibiotic compound. From Klebsiella pneumoniae.
   4189..4236    +  polyA_signal   HSV TK poly(A) signal: herpes simplex virus thymidine kinase polyadenylation signal (Cole and Stacy, 1985)
   4327..4343    -  polyA_signal   bGH poly(A) signal (fragment): bovine growth hormone polyadenylation signal
   4565..5153    +  rep_origin     ori: high-copy-number ColE1/pMB1/pBR322/pUC origin of replication
   5268..5327    +  enhancer       CMV enhancer (fragment): human cytomegalovirus immediate early enhancer
>Addgene plasmid #154942 | Creb1 | addgene full sequence | sequence record 308575 | Addgene NGS Result
CGTTACATAACTTACGGTAAATGGCCCGCCTGGCTGACCGCCCAACGACCCCCGCCCATTGACGTCAATA
ATGACGTATGTTCCCATAGTAACGCCAATAGGGACTTTCCATTGACGTCAATGGGTGGAGTATTTACGGT
AAACTGCCCACTTGGCAGTACATCAAGTGTATCATATGCCAAGTACGCCCCCTATTGACGTCAATGACGG
TAAATGGCCCGCCTGGCATTATGCCCAGTACATGACCTTATGGGACTTTCCTACTTGGCAGTACATCTAC
GTATTAGTCATCGCTATTACCATGGTGATGCGGTTTTGGCAGTACATCAATGGGCGTGGATAGCGGTTTG
ACTCACGGGGATTTCCAAGTCTCCACCCCATTGACGTCAATGGGAGTTTGTTTTGGCACCAAAATCAACG
GGACTTTCCAAAATGTCGTAACAACTCCGCCCCATTGACGCAAATGGGCGGTAGGCGTGTACGGTGGGAG
GTCTATATAAGCAGAGCTGGTTTAGTGAACCGTCAGATCCGCTAGCGATTACGCCAAGCTCGAAATTAAC
CCTCACTAAAGGGAACAAAAGCTGGAGCTCCACCGCGGTGGCGGCCGCCACCATGGATTACAAGGATGAC
GACGATAAGGCCCGGGCGGATCCCCCGGGCTGCAGGAATTCGATTATGACCATGGAATCTGGAGCAGACA
ACCAGCAGAGTGGAGATGCTGCTGTAACAGAAGCTGAAAATCAACAAATGACAGTTCAAGCCCAGCCACA
GATTGCCACATTAGCCCAGGTATCCATGCCAGCAGCTCATGCAACATCATCTGCTCCCACTGTAACCTTA
GTGCAGCTGCCCAATGGGCAGACAGTCCAGGTCCATGGCGTTATCCAGGCGGCCCAGCCATCAGTTATCC
AGTCTCCACAAGTCCAAACAGTTCAGATTTCAACTATTGCAGAAAGTGAAGATTCACAGGAGTCTGTGGA
TAGTGTAACTGATTCCCAAAAACGAAGGGAAATCCTTTCAAGGAGGCCTTCCTACAGGAAAATTTTGAAT
GACTTATCTTCTGATGCACCAGGGGTGCCAAGGATTGAAGAAGAAAAGTCAGAAGAGGAGACTTCAGCCC
CTGCCATCACCACTGTAACAGTGCCAACCCCCATTTACCAAACTAGCAGTGGGCAGTACATTGCCATTAC
CCAGGGAGGAGCAATACAGCTGGCTAACAATGGTACGGATGGGGTACAGGGCCTGCAGACATTAACCATG
ACCAATGCAGCTGCCACTCAGCCGGGTACTACCATTCTACAGTATGCACAGACCACTGATGGACAGCAGA
TTCTAGTGCCCAGCAACCAAGTTGTTGTTCAAGCTGCCTCAGGCGATGTACAAACATACCAGATCCGCAC
AGCACCCACGAGCACCATTGCCCCTGGAGTTGTTATGGCGTCCTCCCCAGCACTTCCTACACAGCCTGCT
GAAGAAGCAGCACGGAAGAGAGAGGTCCGTCTAATGAAGAACAGGGAGGCAGCAAGAGAATGTCGTAGAA
AGAAGAAAGAATATGTGAAATGTTTAGAGAACAGAGTGGCAGTGCTTGAAAACCAAAACAAAACATTGAT
TGAGGAGCTAAAAGCACTTAAGGACCTTTACTGCCACAAATCAGATTAAAATCACTAGTGAATTCGATAT
CAAGCTTATCGATACCGTCGACCTCGAGGGGGGGCCCGGTACCTTAATTAATTAAGGTACCAGGTAAGTG
TACCCAATTCGCCCTATAGTGAGTCGTATTACAATTCACTCGATCGCCCTTCCCAACAGTTGCGCAGCCT
GAATGGCGAATGGAGATCCAATTTTTAAGTGTATAATGTGTTAAACTACTGATTCTAATTGTTTGTGTAT
TTTAGATTCACAGTCCCAAGGCTCATTTCAGGCCCCTCAGTCCTCACAGTCTGTTCATGATCATAATCAG
CCATACCACATTTGTAGAGGTTTTACTTGCTTTAAAAAACCTCCCACACCTCCCCCTGAACCTGAAACAT
AAAATGAATGCAATTGTTGTTGTTAACTTGTTTATTGCAGCTTATAATGGTTACAAATAAAGCAATAGCA
TCACAAATTTCACAAATAAAGCATTTTTTTCACTGCATTCTAGTTGTGGTTTGTCCAAACTCATCAATGT
ATCTTAACGCGTAAATTGTAAGCGTTAATATTTTGTTAAAATTCGCGTTAAATTTTTGTTAAATCAGCTC
ATTTTTTAACCAATAGGCCGAAATCGGCAAAATCCCTTATAAATCAAAAGAATAGACCGAGATAGGGT
[37 nt withheld, positions 2309-2345]
AAAGAACGTGGACTCCAACGTCAAAGG
[49 nt withheld, positions 2373-2421]
T
[91 nt withheld, positions 2423-2513]
G
[124 nt withheld, positions 2515-2638]
CAGGTGGCACTTTTCGGGGAAATGTGCGCGGAACCCCTATTTGTTTATTTTTCTAAATACATTCAAATAT
GTATCCGCTCATGAGACAATAACCCTGATAAATGCTTCAATAATATTGAAAAAGGAAGAATCCTGAGGCG
GAAAGAACCAGCTGTGGAATGTGTGTCAGTTAGGGTGTGGAAAGTCCCCAGGCTCCCCAGCAGGCAGAAG
TATGCAAAGCATGCATCTCAATTAGTCAGCAACCAGGTGTGGAAAGTCCCCAGGCTCCCCAGCAGGCAGA
AGTATGCAAAGCATGCATCTCAATTAGTCAGCAACCATAGTCCCGCCCCTAACTCCGCCCATCCCGCCCC
TAACTCCGCCCAGTTCCGCCCATTCTCCGCCCCATGGCTGACTAATTTTTTTTATTTATGCAGAGGCCGA
GGCCGCCTCGGCCTCTGAGCTATTCCAGAAGTAGTGAGGAGGCTTTTTTGGAGGCCTAGGCTTTTGCAAA
GATCGATCAAGAGACAGGATGAGGATCGTTTCGCATGATTGAACAAGATGGATTGCACGCAGGTTCTCCG
GCCGCTTGGGTGGAGAGGCTATTCGGCTATGACTGGGCACAACAGACAATCGGCTGCTCTGATGCCGCCG
TGTTCCGGCTGTCAGCGCAGGGGCGCCCGGTTCTTTTTGTCAAGACCGACCTGTCCGGTGCCCTGAATGA
ACTGCAAGACGAGGCAGCGCGGCTATCGTGGCTGGCCACGACGGGCGTTCCTTGCGCAGCTGTGCTCGAC
GTTGTCACTGAAGCGGGAAGGGACTGGCTGCTATTGGGCGAAGTGCCGGGGCAGGATCTCCTGTCATCTC
ACCTTGCTCCTGCCGAGAAAGTATCCATCATGGCTGATGCAATGCGGCGGCTGCATACGCTTGATCCGGC
TACCTGCCCATTCGACCACCAAGCGAAACATCGCATCGAGCGAGCACGTACTCGGATGGAAGCCGGTCTT
GTCGATCAGGATGATCTGGACGAAGAACATCAGGGGCTCGCGCCAGCCGAACTGTTCGCCAGGCTCAAGG
CGAGCATGCCCGACGGCGAGGATCTCGTCGTGACCCATGGCGATGCCTGCTTGCCGAATATCATGGTGGA
AAATGGCCGCTTTTCTGGATTCATCGACTGTGGCCGGCTGGGTGTGGCGGACCGCTATCAGGACATAGCG
TTGGCTACCCGTGATATTGCTGAAGAACTTGGCGGCGAATGGGCTGACCGCTTCCTCGTGCTTTACGGTA
TCGCCGCTCCCGATTCGCAGCGCATCGCCTTCTATCGCCTTCTTGACGAGTTCTTCTGAGCGGGACTCTG
GGGTTCGAAATGACCGACCAAGCGACGCCCAACCTGCCATCACGAGATTTCGATTCCACCGCCGCCTTCT
ATGAAAGGTTGGGCTTCGGAATCGTTTTCCGGGACGCCGGCTGGATGATCCTCCAGCGCGGGGATCTCAT
GCTGGAGTTCTTCGCCCACCCTAGGGGGAGGCTAACTGAAACACGGAAGGAGACAATACCGGAAGGAACC
CGCGCTATGACGGCAATAAAAAGACAGAATAAAACGCACGGTGTTGGGTCGTTTGTTCATAAACGCGGGG
TTCGGTCCCAGGGCTGGCACTCTGTCGATACCCCACCGAGACCCCATTGGGGCCAATACGCCCGCGTTTC
TTCCTTTTCCCCACCCCACCCCCCAAGTTCGGGTGAAGGCCCAGGGCTCGCAGCCAACGTCGGGGCGGCA
GGCCCTGCCATAGCCTCAGGTTACTCATATATACTTTAGATTGATTTAAAACTTCATTTTTAATTTAAAA
GGATCTAGGTGAAGATCCTTTTTGATAATCTCATGACCAAAATCCCTTAACGTGAGTTTTCGTTCCACTG
AGCGTCAGACCCCGTAGAAAAGATCAAAGGATCTTCTTGAGATCCTTTTTTTCTGCGCGTAATCTGCTGC
TTGCAAACAAAAAAACCACCGCTACCAGCGGTGGTTTGTTTGCCGGATCAAGAGCTACCAACTCTTTTTC
CGAAGGTAACTGGCTTCAGCAGAGCGCAGATACCAAATACTGTTCTTCTAGTGTAGCCGTAGTTAGGCCA
CCACTTCAAGAACTCTGTAGCACCGCCTACATACCTCGCTCTGCTAATCCTGTTACCAGTGGCTGCTGCC
AGTGGCGATAAGTCGTGTCTTACCGGGTTGGACTCAAGACGATAGTTACCGGATAAGGCGCAGCGGTCGG
GCTGAACGGGGGGTTCGTGCACACAGCCCAGCTTGGAGCGAACGACCTACACCGAACTGAGATACCTACA
GCGTGAGCTATGAGAAAGCGCCACGCTTCCCGAAGGGAGAAAGGCGGACAGGTATCCGGTAAGCGGCAGG
GTCGGAACAGGAGAGCGCACGAGGGAGCTTCCAGGGGGAAACGCCTGGTATCTTTATAGTCCTGTCGGGT
TTCGCCACCTCTGACTTGAGCGTCGATTTTTGTGATGCTCGTCAGGGGGGCGGAGCCTATGGAAAAACGC
CAGCAACGCGGCCTTTTTACGGTTCCTGGCCTTTTGCTGGCCTTTTGCTCACATGTTCTTTCCTGCGTTA
TCCCCTGATTCTGTGGATAACCGTATTACCGCCATGCATTAGTTATTAATAGTAATCAATTACGGGGTCA
TTAGTTCATAGCCCATATATGGAGTTCCG
